>Addgene plasmid #104513 | pILGFP4R | depositor full sequence | sequence record 198126 | Full Sequence
GATCCTCTAAAGGTGAAGAATTATTCACTGGTGTTGTCCCAATTTTGGTTGAATTAGATGGTGATGTTAA
TGGTCACAAATTTTCTGTCTCCGGTGAAGGTGAAGGTGATGCTACTTACGGTAAATTGACCTTAAAATTT
ATTTGTACTACTGGTAAATTGCCAGTTCCATGGCCAACCTTAGTCACTACTTTCGGTTATGGTGTTCAAT
GTTTTGCGAGATACCCAGATCATATGAAACAACATGACTTTTTCAAGTCTGCCATGCCAGAAGGTTATGT
TCAAGAAAGAACTATTTTTTTCAAAGATGACGGTAACTACAAGACCAGAGCTGAAGTCAAGTTTGAAGGT
GATACCTTAGTTAATAGAATCGAATTAAAAGGTATTGATTTTAAAGAAGATGGTAACATTTTAGGTCACA
AATTGGAATACAACTATAACTCTCACAATGTTTACATCATGGCTGACAAACAAAAGAATGGTATCAAAGT
TAACTTCAAAATTAGACACAACATTGAAGATGGTTCTGTTCAATTAGCTGACCATTATCAACAAAATACT
CCAATTGGTGATGGTCCAGTCTTGTTACCAGACAACCATTACTTATCCACTCAATCTGCCTTATCCAAAG
ATCCAAACGAAAAGAGAGACCACATGGTCTTGTTAGAATTTGTTACTGCTGCTGGTATTACCCATGGTAT
GGATGAATTGTACAAAAGATCTTAAACTAGTAGGACTATTTGCAAAGGGAAGGGATGCTAAGGTAGAGGG
TGAACGTTACAGAAAAGCAGGCTGGGAAGCATATTTGAGAAGATGCGGCCAGCAAAACTAAAAAACTGTA
TTATAAGTAAATGCATGTATACTAAACTCACAAATTAGAGCTTCAATTTAATTATATCAGTTATTACCCG
GGAATCTCGGTCGTAATGATTTAAATGCATGCAAGCTTGGCGTAATCATGGTCATAGCTGTTTCCTGTGT
GAAATTGTTATCCGCTCACAATTCCACACAACATACGAGCCGGAAGCATAAAGTGTAAAGCCTGGGGTGC
CTAATGAGTGAGCTAACTCACATTAATTGCGTTGCGCTCACTGCCCGCTTTCCAGTCGGGAAACCTGTCG
TGCCAGCTGCATTAATGAATCGGCCAACGCGCGGGGAGAGGCGGTTTGCGTATTGGGCGCTCTTCCGCTT
CCTCGCTCACTGACTCGCTGCGCTCGGTCGTTCGGCTGCGGCGAGCGGTATCAGCTCACTCAAAGGCGGT
AATACGGTTATCCACAGAATCAGGGGATAACGCAGGAAAGAACATGTGAGCAAAAGGCCAGCAAAAGGCC
AGGAACCGTAAAAAGGCCGCGTTGCTGGCGTTTTTCCATAGGCTCCGCCCCCCTGACGAGCATCACAAAA
ATCGACGCTCAAGTCAGAGGTGGCGAAACCCGACAGGACTATAAAGATACCAGGCGTTTCCCCCTGGAAG
CTCCCTCGTGCGCTCTCCTGTTCCGACCCTGCCGCTTACCGGATACCTGTCCGCCTTTCTCCCTTCGGGA
AGCGTGGCGCTTTCTCATAGCTCACGCTGTAGGTATCTCAGTTCGGTGTAGGTCGTTCGCTCCAAGCTGG
GCTGTGTGCACGAACCCCCCGTTCAGCCCGACCGCTGCGCCTTATCCGGTAACTATCGTCTTGAGTCCAA
CCCGGTAAGACACGACTTATCGCCACTGGCAGCAGCCACTGGTAACAGGATTAGCAGAGCGAGGTATGTA
GGCGGTGCTACAGAGTTCTTGAAGTGGTGGCCTAACTACGGCTACACTAGAAGGACAGTATTTGGTATCT
GCGCTCTGCTGAAGCCAGTTACCTTCGGAAAAAGAGTTGGTAGCTCTTGATCCGGCAAACAAACCACCGC
TGGTAGCGGTGGTTTTTTTGTTTGCAAGCAGCAGATTACGCGCAGAAAAAAAGGATCTCAAGAAGATCCT
TTGATCTTTTCTACGGGGTCTGACGCTCAGTGGAACGAAAACTCACGTTAAGGGATTTTGGTCATGAGAT
TATCAAAAAGGATCTTCACCTAGATCCTTTTAAATTAAAAATGAAGTTTTAAATCAATCTAAAGTATATA
TGAGTAAACTTGGTCTGACAGTTACCAATGCTTAATCAGTGAGGCACCTATCTCAGCGATCTGTCTATTT
CGTTCATCCATAGTTGCCTGACTCCCCGTCGTGTAGATAACTACGATACGGGAGGGCTTACCATCTGGCC
CCAGTGCTGCAATGATACCGCGAGACCCACGCTCACCGGCTCCAGATTTATCAGCAATAAACCAGCCAGC
CGGAAGGGCCGAGCGCAGAAGTGGTCCTGCAACTTTATCCGCCTCCATCCAGTCTATTAATTGTTGCCGG
GAAGCTAGAGTAAGTAGTTCGCCAGTTAATAGTTTGCGCAACGTTGTTGCCATTGCTACAGGCATCGTGG
TGTCACGCTCGTCGTTTGGTATGGCTTCATTCAGCTCCGGTTCCCAACGATCAAGGCGAGTTACATGATC
CCCCATGTTGTGCAAAAAAGCGGTTAGCTCCTTCGGTCCTCCGATCGTTGTCAGAAGTAAGTTGGCCGCA
GTGTTATCACTCATGGTTATGGCAGCACTGCATAATTCTCTTACTGTCATGCCATCCGTAAGATGCTTTT
CTGTGACTGGTGAGTACTCAACCAAGTCATTCTGAGAATAGTGTATGCGGCGACCGAGTTGCTCTTGCCC
GGCGTCAATACGGGATAATACCGCGCCACATAGCAGAACTTTAAAAGTGCTCATCATTGGAAAACGTTCT
TCGGGGCGAAAACTCTCAAGGATCTTACCGCTGTTGAGATCCAGTTCGATGTAACCCACTCGTGCACCCA
ACTGATCTTCAGCATCTTTTACTTTCACCAGCGTTTCTGGGTGAGCAAAAACAGGAAGGCAAAATGCCGC
AAAAAAGGGAATAAGGGCGACACGGAAATGTTGAATACTCATACTCTTCCTTTTTCAATATTATTGAAGC
ATTTATCAGGGTTATTGTCTCATGAGCGGATACATATTTGAATGTATTTAGAAAAATAAACAAATAGGGG
TTCCGCGCACATTTCCCCGAAAAGTGCCACCTGACGTCTAAGAAACCATTATTATCATGACATTAACCTA
TAAAAATAGGCGTATCACGAGGCCCTTTCGTCTCGCGCGTTTCGGTGATGACGGTGAAAACCTCTGACAC
ATGCAGCTCCCGGAGACGGTCACAGCTTGTCTGTAAGCGGATGCCGGGAGCAGACAAGCCCGTCAGGGCG
CGTCAGCGGGTGTTGGCGGGTGTCGGGGCTGGCTTAACTATGCGGCATCAGAGCAGATTGTACTGAGAGT
GCACCATATGCGGTGTGAAATACCGCACAGATGCGTAAGGAGAAAATACCGCATCAGGCGCCATTCGCCA
TTCAGGCTGCGCAACTGTTGGGAAGGGCGATCGGTGCGGGCCTCTTCGCTATTACGCCAGCTGGCGAAAG
GGGGATGTGCTGCAAGGCGATTAAGTTGGGTAACGCCAGGGTTTTCCCAGTCACGACGTTGTAAAACGAC
GGCCAGTGAATTCATTTAAATTTTTTTGATTCGGTAATCTCCGAGCAGAAGGAAGAACGAAGGAAGGAGC
ACAGACTTAGATTGGTATATATACGCATATGTGGTGTTGAAGAAACATGAAATTGCCCAGTATTCTTAAC
CCAACTGCACAGAACAAAAACCTGCAGGAAACGAAGATAAAACATGTCCACAAAATCATATACCAGTAGA
GCTGAGACTCATGCAAGTCCGGTTGCATCGAAACTTTTACGTTTAATGGATGAAAAGAAGACCAATTTGT
GTGCTTCTCTTGACGTTCGTTCGACTGATGAGCTATTGAAACTTGTTGAAACGTTGGGTCCATACATTTG
CCTTTTGAAAACACACGTTGATATCTTGGATGATTTCAGTTATGAGGGTACTGTCGTTCCATTGAAAGCA
TTGGCAGAGAAATACAAGTTCTTGATATTTGAGGACAGAAAATTCGCCGATATCGGTAACACAGTCAAAT
TACAATATACATCGGGCGTTTACCGTATCGCAGAATGGTCTGATATCACCAACGCCCACGGGGTTACTGG
TGCTGGTATTGTTGCTGGCTTGAAACAAGGTGCGCAAGAGGTCACCAAAGAACCAAGGGGATTATTGATG
CTTGCTGAATTGTCTTCCAAGGGTTCTCTAGCACACGGTGAATATACTAAGGGTACCGTTGATATTGCAA
AGAGTGATAAAGATTTCGTTATTGGGTTCATTGCTCAGAACGATATGGGAGGAAGAGAAGAAGGGTTTGA
TTGGCTAATCATGACCCCAGGTGTAGGTTTAGACGACAAAGGCGATGCATTGGGTCAGCAGTACAGAACC
GTCGACGAAGTTGTAAGTGGTGGATCAGATATCATCATTGTTGGCAGAGGACTTTTCGCCAAGGGTAGAG
ATCCTAAGGTTGAAGGTGAAAGATACAGAAATGCTGGATGGGAAGCGTACCAAAAGAGAATCAGCGCTCC
CCATTAATTATACAGGAAACTTAATAGAACAAATCACATATTTAATCTAATAGCCACCTGCATTGGCACG
GTGCAACACTCACTTCAACTTCATCTTACAAAAGATCACGTGATCTGTTGTATTGGGATCTCTAGACCTA
ATAACTTCGTATAGCATACATTATACGAAGTTATATTAAGGGTTGCTCGAGAAAAGAAGGGGCTTTCCAA
AAACCTTAATTTGTTGGCGCAACCAAAGTGTTTTCCAGCTGGCTAATGGTTCATATGCTCAAGTGTCCTC
AAAACGTTTACAAGCTAAAAAGGACAAGCCCCCCACGCAAGCGTGGGAACTGCCGACTGAGGCCAATGCC
CTGTATTAGTTCATGCAAAGATATCAACACCATCCTTTTTCTTACCTTTGTAAATTAATCTCACATACAG
AAGAAGTCATGCTCCTACGGGTGTTTTGTGGCCGCAGCCCTTGCCACGCGGGCGAAGATCTTCCGAGCGG
ACGTCTCTCGACCGAAGTGGCCCCTTAGTGGGCAAACGTCCTAGATGTTCCGGTACGCCGATACTGTTCC
TGAAAAATGTGGAGTTTCTCCGGAAAAGAGACATGTTCTTTCGGGAGACAGTGCTGCGGTGACATGAAAT
AGTATCACATAAGCTCAGGATGCCTATGCAAGTGGGGATTTTTATTGAAGCATTGTATGTGGGAGGGATG
TGTCTGGCGTAACCTTGTTTTGATATAAAACGAACGGCTGCATGCTGCAGTCTTGAGCTTTTCTTGCTTA
TTCAATTCTTGTTCTACTTGGTAAATAGCCGTCAAGAAAAATACAAGGTAATCTCTCCCCTTAGTTATTG
CATTATTCTAAATAAATCAAAGAGAAGATTTTTTTGAAGAATAGATAAAAAATGG
Features (pLannotate 1.2.2; 15 found; start..end, strand, type, name):
      6..716     +  CDS            GFPmut3: GFPmut3 is a basic (constitutively fluorescent) green fluorescent protein published in 1996, derived from Aequorea victoria. It is reported to be a very rapidly-maturing weak dimer.
    732..831     +  CDS            URA3 (fragment): orotidine-5'-phosphate decarboxylase, required for uracil biosynthesis; S. cerevisiae URA3; yeast auxotrophic marker, counterselectable with 5-fluoroorotic acid (5-FOA)
    985..1001    -  protein_bind   lac operator: The lac repressor binds to the lac operator to inhibit transcription in E. coli. This inhibition can be relieved by adding lactose or isopropyl-β-D-thiogalactopyranoside (IPTG). lac repressor encoded by lacI
   1009..1039    -  promoter       lac promoter: promoter for the E. coli lac operon
   1054..1075    -  protein_bind   CAP binding site: CAP binding activates transcription in the presence of cAMP. E. coli catabolite activator protein
   1088..1180    -  CDS            lacI (fragment): lac repressor; lacI; The lac repressor binds to the lac operator to inhibit transcription in E. coli. This inhibition can be relieved by adding lactose or isopropyl-β-D-thiogalactopyranoside (IPTG).
   1363..1951    -  rep_origin     ori: high-copy-number ColE1/pMB1/pBR322/pUC origin of replication
   2122..2982    -  CDS            AmpR: β-lactamase; bla; confers resistance to ampicillin, carbenicillin, and related antibiotics
   2983..3087    -  promoter       AmpR promoter: bla
   3182..3217    +  CDS            rop (fragment): Rop protein, which maintains plasmids at low copy number; rop
   3319..3418    +  misc_feature   bom (fragment): basis of mobility region from pBR322
   3424..3581    -  CDS            lacZα (fragment): LacZα fragment of β-galactosidase; lacZ fragment
   3588..3751    +  promoter       URA3 promoter (fragment): S. cerevisiae URA3
   3754..4539    +  CDS            URA3: PYRF_YEAST - Experimental evidence at protein level: Swiss-Prot protein existence level 1. From Saccharomyces cerevisiae (strain ATCC 204508 / S288c) (Baker's yeast).
   4691..4724    +  protein_bind   loxP: Cre-mediated recombination occurs in the 8-bp core sequence (GCATACAT). Cre recombinase
