>Addgene plasmid #104513 | pILGFP4R | addgene full sequence | sequence record 201478 | Addgene NGS Result
AATAGATAAAAAATGGGATCCTCTAAAGGTGAAGAATTATTCACTGGTGTTGTCCCAATTTTGGTTGAAT
TAGATGGTGATGTTAATGGTCACAAATTTTCTGTCTCCGGTGAAGGTGAAGGTGATGCTACTTACGGTAA
ATTGACCTTAAAATTTATTTGTACTACTGGTAAATTGCCAGTTCCATGGCCAACCTTAGTCACTACTTTC
GGTTATGGTGTTCAATGTTTTGCGAGATACCCAGATCATATGAAACAACATGACTTTTTCAAGTCTGCCA
TGCCAGAAGGTTATGTTCAAGAAAGAACTATTTTTTTCAAAGATGACGGTAACTACAAGACCAGAGCTGA
AGTCAAGTTTGAAGGTGATACCTTAGTTAATAGAATCGAATTAAAAGGTATTGATTTTAAAGAAGATGGT
AACATTTTAGGTCACAAATTGGAATACAACTATAACTCTCACAATGTTTACATCATGGCTGACAAACAAA
AGAATGGTATCAAAGTTAACTTCAAAATTAGACACAACATTGAAGATGGTTCTGTTCAATTAGCTGACCA
TTATCAACAAAATACTCCAATTGGTGATGGTCCAGTCTTGTTACCAGACAACCATTACTTATCCACTCAA
TCTGCCTTATCCAAAGATCCAAACGAAAAGAGAGACCACATGGTCTTGTTAGAATTTGTTACTGCTGCTG
GTATTACCCATGGTATGGATGAATTGTACAAAAGATCTTAAACTAGTAGGACTATTTGCAAAGGGAAGGG
ATGCTAAGGTAGAGGGTGAACGTTACAGAAAAGCAGGCTGGGAAGCATATTTGAGAAGATGCGGCCAGCA
AAACTAAAAAACTGTATTATAAGTAAATGCATGTATACTAAACTCACAAATTAGAGCTTCAATTTAATTA
TATCAGTTATTACCCGGGAATCTCGGTCGTAATGATTTAAATGCATGCAAGCTTGGCGTAATCATGGTCA
TAGCTGTTTCCTGTGTGAAATTGTTATCCGCTCACAATTCCACACAACATACGAGCCGGAAGCATAAAGT
GTAAAGCCTGGGGTGCCTAATGAGTGAGCTAACTCACATTAATTGCGTTGCGCTCACTGCCCGCTTTCCA
GTCGGGAAACCTGTCGTGCCAGCTGCATTAATGAATCGGCCAACGCGCGGGGAGAGGCGGTTTGCGTATT
GGGCGCTCTTCCGCTTCCTCGCTCACTGACTCGCTGCGCTCGGTCGTTCGGCTGCGGCGAGCGGTATCAG
CTCACTCAAAGGCGGTAATACGGTTATCCACAGAATCAGGGGATAACGCAGGAAAGAACATGTGAGCAAA
AGGCCAGCAAAAGGCCAGGAACCGTAAAAAGGCCGCGTTGCTGGCGTTTTTCCATAGGCTCCGCCCCCCT
GACGAGCATCACAAAAATCGACGCTCAAGTCAGAGGTGGCGAAACCCGACAGGACTATAAAGATACCAGG
CGTTTCCCCCTGGAAGCTCCCTCGTGCGCTCTCCTGTTCCGACCCTGCCGCTTACCGGATACCTGTCCGC
CTTTCTCCCTTCGGGAAGCGTGGCGCTTTCTCATAGCTCACGCTGTAGGTATCTCAGTTCGGTGTAGGTC
GTTCGCTCCAAGCTGGGCTGTGTGCACGAACCCCCCGTTCAGCCCGACCGCTGCGCCTTATCCGGTAACT
ATCGTCTTGAGTCCAACCCGGTAAGACACGACTTATCGCCACTGGCAGCAGCCACTGGTAACAGGATTAG
CAGAGCGAGGTATGTAGGCGGTGCTACAGAGTTCTTGAAGTGGTGGCCTAACTACGGCTACACTAGAAGA
ACAGTATTTGGTATCTGCGCTCTGCTGAAGCCAGTTACCTTCGGAAAAAGAGTTGGTAGCTCTTGATCCG
GCAAACAAACCACCGCTGGTAGCGGTGGTTTTTTTGTTTGCAAGCAGCAGATTACGCGCAGAAAAAAAGG
ATCTCAAGAAGATCCTTTGATCTTTTCTACGGGGTCTGACGCTCAGTGGAACGAAAACTCACGTTAAGGG
ATTTTGGTCATGAGATTATCAAAAAGGATCTTCACCTAGATCCTTTTAAATTAAAAATGAAGTTTTAAAT
CAATCTAAAGTATATATGAGTAAACTTGGTCTGACAGTTACCAATGCTTAATCAGTGAGGCACCTATCTC
AGCGATCTGTCTATTTCGTTCATCCATAGTTGCCTGACTCCCCGTCGTGTAGATAACTACGATACGGGAG
GGCTTACCATCTGGCCCCAGTGCTGCAATGATACCGCGAGACCCACGCTCACCGGCTCCAGATTTATCAG
CAATAAACCAGCCAGCCGGAAGGGCCGAGCGCAGAAGTGGTCCTGCAACTTTATCCGCCTCCATCCAGTC
TATTAATTGTTGCCGGGAAGCTAGAGTAAGTAGTTCGCCAGTTAATAGTTTGCGCAACGTTGTTGCCATT
GCTACAGGCATCGTGGTGTCACGCTCGTCGTTTGGTATGGCTTCATTCAGCTCCGGTTCCCAACGATCAA
GGCGAGTTACATGATCCCCCATGTTGTGCAAAAAAGCGGTTAGCTCCTTCGGTCCTCCGATCGTTGTCAG
AAGTAAGTTGGCCGCAGTGTTATCACTCATGGTTATGGCAGCACTGCATAATTCTCTTACTGTCATGCCA
TCCGTAAGATGCTTTTCTGTGACTGGTGAGTACTCAACCAAGTCATTCTGAGAATAGTGTATGCGGCGAC
CGAGTTGCTCTTGCCCGGCGTCAATACGGGATAATACCGCGCCACATAGCAGAACTTTAAAAGTGCTCAT
CATTGGAAAACGTTCTTCGGGGCGAAAACTCTCAAGGATCTTACCGCTGTTGAGATCCAGTTCGATGTAA
CCCACTCGTGCACCCAACTGATCTTCAGCATCTTTTACTTTCACCAGCGTTTCTGGGTGAGCAAAAACAG
GAAGGCAAAATGCCGCAAAAAAGGGAATAAGGGCGACACGGAAATGTTGAATACTCATACTCTTCCTTTT
TCAATATTATTGAAGCATTTATCAGGGTTATTGTCTCATGAGCGGATACATATTTGAATGTATTTAGAAA
AATAAACAAATAGGGGTTCCGCGCACATTTCCCCGAAAAGTGCCACCTGACGTCTAAGAAACCATTATTA
TCATGACATTAACCTATAAAAATAGGCGTATCACGAGGCCCTTTCGTCTCGCGCGTTTCGGTGATGACGG
TGAAAACCTCTGACACATGCAGCTCCCGGAGACGGTCACAGCTTGTCTGTAAGCGGATGCCGGGAGCAGA
CAAGCCCGTCAGGGCGCGTCAGCGGGTGTTGGCGGGTGTCGGGGCTGGCTTAACTATGCGGCATCAGAGC
AGATTGTACTGAGAGTGCACCATATGCGGTGTGAAATACCGCACAGATGCGTAAGGAGAAAATACCGCAT
CAGGCGCCATTCGCCATTCAGGCTGCGCAACTGTTGGGAAGGGCGATCGGTGCGGGCCTCTTCGCTATTA
CGCCAGCTGGCGAAAGGGGGATGTGCTGCAAGGCGATTAAGTTGGGTAACGCCAGGGTTTTCCCAGTCAC
GACGTTGTAAAACGACGGCCAGTGAATTCATTTAAATTTTTTTGATTCGGTAATCTCCGAACAGAAGGAA
GAACGAAGGAAGGAGCACAGACTTAGATTGGTATATATACGCATATGTAGTGTTGAAGAAACATGAAATT
GCCCAGTATTCTTAACCCAACTGCACAGAACAAAAACCTGCAGGAAACGAAGATAAAACATGTCCACAAA
ATCATATACCAGTAGAGCTGAGACTCATGCAAGTCCGGTTGCATCGAAACTTTTACGTTTAATGGATGAA
AAGAAGACCAATTTGTGTGCTTCTCTTGACGTTCGTTCGACTGATGAGCTATTGAAACTTGTTGAAACGT
TGGGTCCATACATTTGCCTTTTGAAAACACACGTTGATATCTTGGATGATTTCAGTTATGAGGGTACTGT
CGTTCCATTGAAAGCATTGGCAGAGAAATACAAGTTCTTGATATTTGAGGACAGAAAATTCGCCGATATC
GGTAACACAGTCAAATTACAATATACATCGGGCGTTTACCGTATCGCAGAATGGTCTGATATCACCAACG
CCCACGGGGTTACTGGTGCTGGTATTGTTGCTGGCTTGAAACAAGGTGCGCAAGAGGTCACCAAAGAACC
AAGGGGATTATTGATGCTTGCTGAATTGTCTTCCAAGGGTTCTCTAGCACACGGTGAATATACTAAGGGT
ACCGTTGATATTGCAAAGAGTGATAAAGATTTCGTTATTGGGTTCATTGCTCAGAACGATATGGGAGGAA
GAGAAGAAGGGTTTGATTGGCTAATCATGACCCCAGGTGTAGGTTTAGACGACAAAGGCGATGCATTGGG
TCAGCAGTACAGAACCGTCGACGAAGTTGTAAGTGGTGGATCAGATATCATCATTGTTGGCAGAGGACTT
TTCGCCAAGGGTAGAGATCCTAAGGTTGAAGGTGAAAGATACAGAAATGCTGGATGGGAAGCGTACCAAA
AGAGAATCAGCGCTCCCCATTAATTATACAGGAAACTTAATAGAACAAATCACATATTTAATCTAATAGC
CACCTGCATTGGCACGGTGCAACACTACTTCAACTTCATCTTACAAAAAGATCACGTGATCTGTTGTATT
GGGATCTCTAGACCTAATAACTTCGTATAGCATACATTATACGAAGTTATATTAAGGGTTGCTCGAGAAA
AGAAGGGGCTTTCCAAAAACCTTAATTTGTTGGCGCAACCAAAGTGTTTTCCAGCTGGCTAATGGTTCAT
ATGCTCAAGTGTCCTCAAAACGTTTACAAGCTAAAAAGGACAAGCCCCCCACGCAAGCGTGGGAACTGCC
GACTGAGGCCAATGCCCTGTATTAGTTCATGCAAAGATATCAACACCATCCTTTTTCTTACCTTTGTAAA
TTAATCTCACATACAGAAGAAGTCATGCTCCTACGGGTGTTTTGTGGCCGCAGCCCTTGCCACGCGGGCG
AAGATCTTCCGAGCGGACGTCTCTCGACCGAAGTGGCCCCTTAGTGGGCAAACGTCCTAGATGTTCCGGT
ACGCCGATACTGTTCCTGAAAAATGTGGAGTTTCTCCGGAAAAGAGACATGTTCTTTCGGGAGACAGTGC
TGCGGTGACATGAAATAGTATCACATAAGCTCAGGATGCCTATGCAAGTGGGGATTTTTATTGAAGCATT
GTATGTGGGAGGGATGTGTCTGGCGTAACCTTGTTTTGATATAAAACGAACGGCTGCATGCTGCAGTCTT
GAGCTTTTCTTGCTTATTCAATTCTTGTTCTACTTGGTAAATAGCCGTCAAGAAAAATACAAGGTAATCT
CTCCCCTTAGTTATTGCATTATTCTAAATAAATCAAAGAGAAGATTTTTTTGAAG
Features (pLannotate 1.2.2; 15 found; start..end, strand, type, name):
     22..732     +  CDS            GFPmut3: GFPmut3 is a basic (constitutively fluorescent) green fluorescent protein published in 1996, derived from Aequorea victoria. It is reported to be a very rapidly-maturing weak dimer.
    748..847     +  CDS            URA3 (fragment): orotidine-5'-phosphate decarboxylase, required for uracil biosynthesis; S. cerevisiae URA3; yeast auxotrophic marker, counterselectable with 5-fluoroorotic acid (5-FOA)
   1001..1017    -  protein_bind   lac operator: The lac repressor binds to the lac operator to inhibit transcription in E. coli. This inhibition can be relieved by adding lactose or isopropyl-β-D-thiogalactopyranoside (IPTG). lac repressor encoded by lacI
   1025..1055    -  promoter       lac promoter: promoter for the E. coli lac operon
   1070..1091    -  protein_bind   CAP binding site: CAP binding activates transcription in the presence of cAMP. E. coli catabolite activator protein
   1104..1196    -  CDS            lacI (fragment): lac repressor; lacI; The lac repressor binds to the lac operator to inhibit transcription in E. coli. This inhibition can be relieved by adding lactose or isopropyl-β-D-thiogalactopyranoside (IPTG).
   1379..1967    -  rep_origin     ori: high-copy-number ColE1/pMB1/pBR322/pUC origin of replication
   2138..2998    -  CDS            AmpR: β-lactamase; bla; confers resistance to ampicillin, carbenicillin, and related antibiotics
   2999..3103    -  promoter       AmpR promoter: bla
   3198..3233    +  CDS            rop (fragment): Rop protein, which maintains plasmids at low copy number; rop
   3335..3434    +  misc_feature   bom (fragment): basis of mobility region from pBR322
   3440..3597    -  CDS            lacZα (fragment): LacZα fragment of β-galactosidase; lacZ fragment
   3604..3767    +  promoter       URA3 promoter (fragment): S. cerevisiae URA3
   3770..4555    +  CDS            URA3: PYRF_YEAST - Experimental evidence at protein level: Swiss-Prot protein existence level 1. From Saccharomyces cerevisiae (strain ATCC 204508 / S288c) (Baker's yeast).
   4707..4740    +  protein_bind   loxP: Cre-mediated recombination occurs in the 8-bp core sequence (GCATACAT). Cre recombinase
