[The description below was written by a language model from this plasmid's Addgene catalogue record and pLannotate feature annotations shown in this document.]
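Description:
pILGFP4R is a yeast reporter plasmid built on a pUC19 backbone, made to measure the expression output of the Saccharomyces uvarum GAL2 promoter with yEGFP as the readout. In E. coli it is maintained at high copy through the ColE1/pUC origin and selected with ampicillin via the bla gene and its promoter. Remnants of the pUC cloning region (lac promoter, lac operator, CAP site, and fragments of lacZα and lacI) are carried over from the backbone and have no evident role in the yeast assay.

Both the depositor and the sequencing-derived records (5,445 nt each) give the same feature layout, offset by a few bases. The green fluorescent protein reading frame is annotated as GFPmut3, which is consistent with yEGFP being a yeast-optimised derivative carrying those mutations. The SuGAL2 promoter itself is not recognised by the annotation tool; it presumably occupies the unannotated stretch between the single loxP site and the start of the reporter across the plasmid's numbering origin. For yeast selection the plasmid carries a S. cerevisiae URA3 gene with part of its promoter, giving uracil prototrophy and allowing 5-FOA counterselection. A short additional URA3 fragment lies just downstream of the reporter.

No yeast replication origin or centromere (2μ, CEN/ARS) is annotated, which, together with the URA3 sequences flanking the cassette, suggests an integrating design, although the record does not state the integration strategy or the purpose of the loxP site. The plasmid belongs to a collection characterising heterologous GAL promoters for diauxie-inducible expression in S. cerevisiae.
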