Addgene plasmid #104513: pILGFP4R
Purpose: Used to evaluate the expression output of Saccharomyces uvarum GAL2 promoter with yEGFP used as the reporter gene
Depositing lab: Claudia Vickers. Depositing organization: University of Queensland. Publication: An Expanded Heterologous GAL Promoter Collection for Diauxie-Inducible Expression in Saccharomyces cerevisiae. Peng B, Wood RJ, Nielsen LK, Vickers CE. ACS Synth Biol. 2018 Feb 16;7(2):748-751. doi: 10.1021/acssynbio.7b00355. Epub 2018 Jan 23. PubMed 29301066.
Backbone
  Vector backbone: pUC19
  Vector type: Yeast Expression
Growth in bacteria
  Bacterial resistance: Ampicillin, 100 μg/mL
  Growth temperature: 37°C
  Growth strain: DH5alpha
  Copy number: High Copy
Gene/Insert
  Gene/Insert name: SuGAL2 promoter-yEGFP
  Species: Saccharomyces uvarum
  Cloning method: Restriction Enzyme; 5′ cloning site unknown (unknown if destroyed); 3′ cloning site unknown (unknown if destroyed)
Terms and licenses: Academic/Nonprofit Terms; Industry Terms: Not Available to Industry
How to cite: pILGFP4R was a gift from Claudia Vickers (Addgene plasmid # 104513 ; http://n2t.net/addgene:104513 ; RRID:Addgene_104513)
